Addgene plasmid #136587: tet_pLKO.1_puro_shLuc
Purpose: Expresses an inducible short hairpin targeting firefly luciferase sequence
Depositing lab: Kevin Janes. Depositing organization: University of Virginia. Publication: Sporadic activation of an oxidative stress-dependent NRF2-p53 signaling network in breast epithelial spheroids and premalignancies. Pereira EJ, Burns JS, Lee CY, Marohl T, Calderon D, Wang L, Atkins KA, Wang CC, Janes KA. Sci Signal. 2020 Apr 14;13(627). pii: 13/627/eaba4200. doi: 10.1126/scisignal.aba4200. PubMed 32291314.
Backbone
  Vector backbone: tet-pLKO-puro
  Backbone manufacturer: Addgene # 21915
  Backbone size w/o insert (bp): 10633
  Vector type: Mammalian Expression, Lentiviral
  Selectable markers: Puromycin
Growth in bacteria
  Bacterial resistance: Ampicillin, 100 μg/mL
  Growth temperature: 30°C
  Growth strain: NEB Stable
  Copy number: Unknown
Gene/Insert
  Gene/Insert name: shLuc
  gRNA/shRNA sequence: ccgg- AGAATCGTCGTATGCAGTGAA-ctgcag-TTCACTGCATACGACGATTCT-tttttg
  Species: Firefly
  Cloning method: Restriction Enzyme; 5′ cloning site AgeI (destroyed during cloning); 3′ cloning site EcoRI (not destroyed)
  Sequencing primers: 5′ GGCAGGGATATTCACCATTATCGTTTCAGA
Terms and licenses: Academic/Nonprofit Terms; Industry Terms: Not Available to Industry
How to cite: tet_pLKO.1_puro_shLuc was a gift from Kevin Janes (Addgene plasmid # 136587 ; http://n2t.net/addgene:136587 ; RRID:Addgene_136587)
