[The description below was written by a language model from this plasmid's Addgene catalogue record and pLannotate feature annotations shown in this document.]
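Description:
tet_pLKO.1_puro_shLuc is a third-generation-style, self-inactivating HIV-1 lentiviral vector built on the tet-pLKO-puro backbone for doxycycline-inducible shRNA expression in mammalian cells. It is propagated in E. coli through a high-copy ColE1/pUC-type origin with ampicillin resistance (AmpR/bla), and the backbone also carries an f1 origin, an SV40 origin and poly(A) signal, and residual lac and T3/T7 cloning-vector elements. Viral genomic RNA is driven by an RSV promoter fused to a truncated 5' LTR, followed by the Ψ packaging signal with a gag fragment, the Rev response element for Rev-dependent nuclear export, and a cPPT/CTS. The ΔU3 3' LTR renders the integrated provirus transcriptionally self-inactivating.

The payload is a short hairpin targeting firefly luciferase (shLuc), cloned between AgeI (destroyed) and EcoRI sites downstream of the H1-2O2 promoter, a variant of the human H1 RNA polymerase III promoter carrying tet operator sites. A separate cassette uses the human PGK promoter and a rabbit β-globin intron to express TetR, followed by an EMCV IRES and the puromycin N-acetyltransferase gene, so repressor and selection marker come from a single transcript. TetR binds the operators and silences the hairpin until doxycycline releases it, giving an all-in-one inducible knockdown system in puromycin-selected transduced cells. Because mammalian cells lack firefly luciferase, such a hairpin would commonly serve as a non-targeting control for gene-specific inducible shRNAs, though the record states only that it expresses an inducible hairpin against luciferase. The sequenced record is 8,816 nt, shorter than the 10,633 bp listed for the backbone without insert; the record does not explain the difference.
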