Features (pLannotate 1.2.2; 29 found; start..end, strand, type, name):
    289..751     +  misc_feature   IRES: internal ribosome entry site (IRES) of the encephalomyocarditis virus (EMCV)
    771..1370    +  CDS            PuroR: puromycin N-acetyltransferase; pac from Streptomyces alboniger; confers resistance to puromycin
   1413..1496    +  CDS            nef (fragment): NEF_HV1Z2 - Experimental evidence at protein level: Swiss-Prot protein existence level 1. Extracellular Nef protein targets CD4(+) T-lymphocytes for apoptosis by interacting with CXCR4 surface receptors. From Human immunodeficiency virus type 1 group M subtype D (isolate Z2/CDC-Z34) (HIV-1).
   1498..1731    +  LTR            3' LTR (ΔU3): self-inactivating 3' long terminal repeat (LTR) from HIV-1
   1803..1924    +  polyA_signal   SV40 poly(A) signal: SV40 polyadenylation signal
   1964..2099    +  rep_origin     SV40 ori: SV40 origin of replication
   2120..2138    -  promoter       T7 promoter: promoter for bacteriophage T7 RNA polymerase
   2146..2301    +  CDS            lacZα (fragment): LacZα fragment of β-galactosidase; lacZ fragment
   2306..2734    +  rep_origin     f1 ori (sequence partly withheld): f1 bacteriophage origin of replication; arrow indicates direction of (+) strand synthesis
   2787..2891    +  promoter       AmpR promoter: bla
   2892..3752    +  CDS            AmpR: β-lactamase; bla; confers resistance to ampicillin, carbenicillin, and related antibiotics
   3923..4511    +  rep_origin     ori: high-copy-number ColE1/pMB1/pBR322/pUC origin of replication
   4694..4786    +  CDS            lacI (fragment): lac repressor; lacI; The lac repressor binds to the lac operator to inhibit transcription in E. coli. This inhibition can be relieved by adding lactose or isopropyl-β-D-thiogalactopyranoside (IPTG).
   4799..4820    +  protein_bind   CAP binding site: CAP binding activates transcription in the presence of cAMP. E. coli catabolite activator protein
   4835..4865    +  promoter       lac promoter: promoter for the E. coli lac operon
   4873..4889    +  protein_bind   lac operator: The lac repressor binds to the lac operator to inhibit transcription in E. coli. This inhibition can be relieved by adding lactose or isopropyl-β-D-thiogalactopyranoside (IPTG). lac repressor encoded by lacI
   4934..4952    +  promoter       T3 promoter: promoter for bacteriophage T3 RNA polymerase
   4980..5206    +  promoter       RSV promoter: Rous sarcoma virus enhancer/promoter
   5207..5387    +  LTR            5' LTR (truncated): truncated 5' long terminal repeat (LTR) from HIV-1
   5434..5559    +  misc_feature   HIV-1 Ψ: packaging signal of human immunodeficiency virus type 1
   5543..5906    +  CDS            HIV-1 gag (fragment): gag protein from human immunodeficiency virus 1; gag
   6052..6285    +  misc_feature   RRE: The Rev response element (RRE) of HIV-1 allows for Rev-dependent mRNA export from the nucleus to the cytoplasm.
   6662..6762    +  CDS            Rev (fragment): human immunodeficiency virus 1 (HIV-1) Rev protein; rev; enhances nuclear export of unspliced and incompletely spliced viral mRNAs
   6803..6897    +  promoter       H1-2O2 promoter: doxycycline-inducible variant of the human H1 RNA promoter (Henriksen et al., 2007)
   6998..7115    +  misc_feature   cPPT/CTS: central polypurine tract and central termination sequence of HIV-1
   7164..7674    +  promoter       hPGK promoter: human phosphoglycerate kinase 1 promoter
   7683..8255    +  intron         β-globin intron: intron from rabbit β-globin gene
   8310..8328    +  promoter       T7 promoter: promoter for bacteriophage T7 RNA polymerase
   8339..143     +  CDS            tetR (across the origin): TETR2_ECOLX - Experimental evidence at protein level: Swiss-Prot protein existence level 1. TetR is the repressor of the tetracycline resistance element; its N-terminal region forms a helix-turn-helix structure and binds DNA. Binding of tetracycline to TetR reduces the repressor affinity for the tetracycline resistance gene (tetA) promoter operator sites. From Escherichia coli.
>Addgene plasmid #136587 | tet_pLKO.1_puro_shLuc | addgene full sequence | sequence record 270657 | Addgene NGS Result
CACCTACTACTGATAGTATGCCGCCATTATTACGACAAGCTATCGAATTATTTGATCACCAAGGTGCAGA
GCCAGCCTTCTTATTCGGCCTTGAATTGATCATATGCGGATTAGAAAAACAACTTAAATGTGAAAGTGGG
TCCGCGTACAGCGGCTCCCGGGAGTTCTAGGGATCTGCCCCTCTCCCTCCCCCCCCCCTAACGTTACTGG
CCGAAGCCGCTTGGAATAAGGCCGGTGTGCGTTTGTCTATATGTTATTTTCCACCATATTGCCGTCTTTT
GGCAATGTGAGGGCCCGGAAACCTGGCCCTGTCTTCTTGACGAGCATTCCTAGGGGTCTTTCCCCTCTCG
CCAAAGGAATGCAAGGTCTGTTGAATGTCGTGAAGGAAGCAGTTCCTCTGGAAGCTTCTTGAAGACAAAC
AACGTCTGTAGCGACCCTTTGCAGGCAGCGGAACCCCCCACCTGGCGACAGGTGCCTCTGCGGCCAAAAG
CCACGTGTATAAGATACACCTGCAAAGGCGGCACAACCCCAGTGCCACGTTGTGAGTTGGATAGTTGTGG
AAAGAGTCAAATGGCTCTCCTCAAGCGTATTCAACAAGGGGCTGAAGGATGCCCAGAAGGTACCCCATTG
TATGGGATCTGATCTGGGGCCTCGGTGCACATGCTTTACATGTGTTTAGTCGAGGTTAAAAAAACGTCTA
GGCCCCCCGAACCACGGGGACGTGGTTTTCCTTTGAAAAACACGATGATAAGGATCCACCGGAGCTTACC
ATGACCGAGTACAAGCCCACGGTGCGCCTCGCCACCCGCGACGACGTCCCCAGGGCCGTACGCACCCTCG
CCGCCGCGTTCGCCGACTACCCCGCCACGCGCCACACCGTCGATCCGGACCGCCACATCGAGCGGGTCAC
CGAGCTGCAAGAACTCTTCCTCACGCGCGTCGGGCTCGACATCGGCAAGGTGTGGGTCGCGGACGACGGC
GCCGCGGTGGCGGTCTGGACCACGCCGGAGAGCGTCGAAGCGGGGGCGGTGTTCGCCGAGATCGGCCCGC
GCATGGCCGAGTTGAGCGGTTCCCGGCTGGCCGCGCAGCAACAGATGGAAGGCCTCCTGGCGCCGCACCG
GCCCAAGGAGCCCGCGTGGTTCCTGGCCACCGTCGGCGTCTCGCCCGACCACCAGGGCAAGGGTCTGGGC
AGCGCCGTCGTGCTCCCCGGAGTGGAGGCGGCCGAGCGCGCCGGGGTGCCCGCCTTCCTGGAGACCTCCG
CGCCCCGCAACCTCCCCTTCTACGAGCGGCTCGGCTTCACCGTCACCGCCGACGTCGAGGTGCCCGAAGG
ACCGCGCACCTGGTGCATGACCCGCAAGCCCGGTGCCTGACGCCCGCCCCACGACCCGCAGCGCCCGACC
GAAAGGAGCGCACGACCCCATGCATCGGTACCTTTAAGACCAATGACTTACAAGGCAGCTGTAGATCTTA
GCCACTTTTTAAAAGAAAAGGGGGGACTGGAAGGGCTAATTCACTCCCAACGAAGACAAGATCTGCTTTT
TGCTTGTACTGGGTCTCTCTGGTTAGACCAGATCTGAGCCTGGGAGCTCTCTGGCTAACTAGGGAACCCA
CTGCTTAAGCCTCAATAAAGCTTGCCTTGAGTGCTTCAAGTAGTGTGTGCCCGTCTGTTGTGTGACTCTG
GTAACTAGAGATCCCTCAGACCCTTTTAGTCAGTGTGGAAAATCTCTAGCAGTAGTAGTTCATGTCATCT
TATTATTCAGTATTTATAACTTGCAAAGAAATGAATATCAGAGAGTGAGAGGAACTTGTTTATTGCAGCT
TATAATGGTTACAAATAAAGCAATAGCATCACAAATTTCACAAATAAAGCATTTTTTTCACTGCATTCTA
GTTGTGGTTTGTCCAAACTCATCAATGTATCTTATCATGTCTGGCTCTAGCTATCCCGCCCCTAACTCCG
CCCATCCCGCCCCTAACTCCGCCCAGTTCCGCCCATTCTCCGCCCCATGGCTGACTAATTTTTTTTATTT
ATGCAGAGGCCGAGGCCGCCTCGGCCTCTGAGCTATTCCAGAAGTAGTGAGGAGGCTTTTTTGGAGGCCT
AGGGACGTACCCAATTCGCCCTATAGTGAGTCGTATTACGCGCGCTCACTGGCCGTCGTTTTACAACGTC
GTGACTGGGAAAACCCTGGCGTTACCCAACTTAATCGCCTTGCAGCACATCCCCCTTTCGCCAGCTGGCG
TAATAGCGAAGAGGCCCGCACCGATCGCCCTTCCCAACAGTTGCGCAGCCTGAATGGCGAATGGG
[124 nt withheld, positions 2306-2429]
C
[91 nt withheld, positions 2431-2521]
A
[49 nt withheld, positions 2523-2571]
CCTTTGACGTTGGAGTCCACGTTCTTT
[37 nt withheld, positions 2599-2635]
ACCCTATCTCGGTCTATTCTTTTGATTTATAAGGGATTTTGCCGATTTCGGCCTATTGGTTAAAAAATGA
GCTGATTTAACAAAAATTTAACGCGAATTTTAACAAAATATTAACGCTTACAATTTAGGTGGCACTTTTC
GGGGAAATGTGCGCGGAACCCCTATTTGTTTATTTTTCTAAATACATTCAAATATGTATCCGCTCATGAG
ACAATAACCCTGATAAATGCTTCAATAATATTGAAAAAGGAAGAGTATGAGTATTCAACATTTCCGTGTC
GCCCTTATTCCCTTTTTTGCGGCATTTTGCCTTCCTGTTTTTGCTCACCCAGAAACGCTGGTGAAAGTAA
AAGATGCTGAAGATCAGTTGGGTGCACGAGTGGGTTACATCGAACTGGATCTCAACAGCGGTAAGATCCT
TGAGAGTTTTCGCCCCGAAGAACGTTTTCCAATGATGAGCACTTTTAAAGTTCTGCTATGTGGCGCGGTA
TTATCCCGTATTGACGCCGGGCAAGAGCAACTCGGTCGCCGCATACACTATTCTCAGAATGACTTGGTTG
AGTACTCACCAGTCACAGAAAAGCATCTTACGGATGGCATGACAGTAAGAGAATTATGCAGTGCTGCCAT
AACCATGAGTGATAACACTGCGGCCAACTTACTTCTGACAACGATCGGAGGACCGAAGGAGCTAACCGCT
TTTTTGCACAACATGGGGGATCATGTAACTCGCCTTGATCGTTGGGAACCGGAGCTGAATGAAGCCATAC
CAAACGACGAGCGTGACACCACGATGCCTGTAGCAATGGCAACAACGTTGCGCAAACTATTAACTGGCGA
ACTACTTACTCTAGCTTCCCGGCAACAATTAATAGACTGGATGGAGGCGGATAAAGTTGCAGGACCACTT
CTGCGCTCGGCCCTTCCGGCTGGCTGGTTTATTGCTGATAAATCTGGAGCCGGTGAGCGTGGGTCTCGCG
GTATCATTGCAGCACTGGGGCCAGATGGTAAGCCCTCCCGTATCGTAGTTATCTACACGACGGGGAGTCA
GGCAACTATGGATGAACGAAATAGACAGATCGCTGAGATAGGTGCCTCACTGATTAAGCATTGGTAACTG
TCAGACCAAGTTTACTCATATATACTTTAGATTGATTTAAAACTTCATTTTTAATTTAAAAGGATCTAGG
TGAAGATCCTTTTTGATAATCTCATGACCAAAATCCCTTAACGTGAGTTTTCGTTCCACTGAGCGTCAGA
CCCCGTAGAAAAGATCAAAGGATCTTCTTGAGATCCTTTTTTTCTGCGCGTAATCTGCTGCTTGCAAACA
AAAAAACCACCGCTACCAGCGGTGGTTTGTTTGCCGGATCAAGAGCTACCAACTCTTTTTCCGAAGGTAA
CTGGCTTCAGCAGAGCGCAGATACCAAATACTGTTCTTCTAGTGTAGCCGTAGTTAGGCCACCACTTCAA
GAACTCTGTAGCACCGCCTACATACCTCGCTCTGCTAATCCTGTTACCAGTGGCTGCTGCCAGTGGCGAT
AAGTCGTGTCTTACCGGGTTGGACTCAAGACGATAGTTACCGGATAAGGCGCAGCGGTCGGGCTGAACGG
GGGGTTCGTGCACACAGCCCAGCTTGGAGCGAACGACCTACACCGAACTGAGATACCTACAGCGTGAGCT
ATGAGAAAGCGCCACGCTTCCCGAAGGGAGAAAGGCGGACAGGTATCCGGTAAGCGGCAGGGTCGGAACA
GGAGAGCGCACGAGGGAGCTTCCAGGGGGAAACGCCTGGTATCTTTATAGTCCTGTCGGGTTTCGCCACC
TCTGACTTGAGCGTCGATTTTTGTGATGCTCGTCAGGGGGGCGGAGCCTATGGAAAAACGCCAGCAACGC
GGCCTTTTTACGGTTCCTGGCCTTTTGCTGGCCTTTTGCTCACATGTTCTTTCCTGCGTTATCCCCTGAT
TCTGTGGATAACCGTATTACCGCCTTTGAGTGAGCTGATACCGCTCGCCGCAGCCGAACGACCGAGCGCA
GCGAGTCAGTGAGCGAGGAAGCGGAAGAGCGCCCAATACGCAAACCGCCTCTCCCCGCGCGTTGGCCGAT
TCATTAATGCAGCTGGCACGACAGGTTTCCCGACTGGAAAGCGGGCAGTGAGCGCAACGCAATTAATGTG
AGTTAGCTCACTCATTAGGCACCCCAGGCTTTACACTTTATGCTTCCGGCTCGTATGTTGTGTGGAATTG
TGAGCGGATAACAATTTCACACAGGAAACAGCTATGACCATGATTACGCCAAGCGCGCAATTAACCCTCA
CTAAAGGGAACAAAAGCTGGAGCTGCAAGCTTAATGTAGTCTTATGCAATACTCTTGTAGTCTTGCAACA
TGGTAACGATGAGTTAGCAACATGCCTTACAAGGAGAGAAAAAGCACCGTGCATGCCGATTGGTGGAAGT
AAGGTGGTACGATCGTGCCTTATTAGGAAGGCAACAGACGGGTCTGACATGGATTGGACGAACCACTGAA
TTGCCGCATTGCAGAGATATTGTATTTAAGTGCCTAGCTCGATACATAAACGGGTCTCTCTGGTTAGACC
AGATCTGAGCCTGGGAGCTCTCTGGCTAACTAGGGAACCCACTGCTTAAGCCTCAATAAAGCTTGCCTTG
AGTGCTTCAAGTAGTGTGTGCCCGTCTGTTGTGTGACTCTGGTAACTAGAGATCCCTCAGACCCTTTTAG
TCAGTGTGGAAAATCTCTAGCAGTGGCGCCCGAACAGGGACTTGAAAGCGAAAGGGAAACCAGAGGAGCT
CTCTCGACGCAGGACTCGGCTTGCTGAAGCGCGCACGGCAAGAGGCGAGGGGCGGCGACTGGTGAGTACG
CCAAAAATTTTGACTAGCGGAGGCTAGAAGGAGAGAGATGGGTGCGAGAGCGTCAGTATTAAGCGGGGGA
GAATTAGATCGCGATGGGAAAAAATTCGGTTAAGGCCAGGGGGAAAGAAAAAATATAAATTAAAACATAT
AGTATGGGCAAGCAGGGAGCTAGAACGATTCGCAGTTAATCCTGGCCTGTTAGAAACATCAGAAGGCTGT
AGACAAATACTGGGACAGCTACAACCATCCCTTCAGACAGGATCAGAAGAACTTAGATCATTATATAATA
CAGTAGCAACCCTCTATTGTGTGCATCAAAGGATAGAGATAAAAGACACCAAGGAAGCTTTAGACAAGAT
AGAGGAAGAGCAAAACAAAAGTAAGACCACCGCACAGCAAGCGGCCGCTGATCTTCAGACCTGGAGGAGG
AGATATGAGGGACAATTGGAGAAGTGAATTATATAAATATAAAGTAGTAAAAATTGAACCATTAGGAGTA
GCACCCACCAAGGCAAAGAGAAGAGTGGTGCAGAGAGAAAAAAGAGCAGTGGGAATAGGAGCTTTGTTCC
TTGGGTTCTTGGGAGCAGCAGGAAGCACTATGGGCGCAGCGTCAATGACGCTGACGGTACAGGCCAGACA
ATTATTGTCTGGTATAGTGCAGCAGCAGAACAATTTGCTGAGGGCTATTGAGGCGCAACAGCATCTGTTG
CAACTCACAGTCTGGGGCATCAAGCAGCTCCAGGCAAGAATCCTGGCTGTGGAAAGATACCTAAAGGATC
AACAGCTCCTGGGGATTTGGGGTTGCTCTGGAAAACTCATTTGCACCACTGCTGTGCCTTGGAATGCTAG
TTGGAGTAATAAATCTCTGGAACAGATTTGGAATCACACGACCTGGATGGAGTGGGACAGAGAAATTAAC
AATTACACAAGCTTAATACACTCCTTAATTGAAGAATCGCAAAACCAGCAAGAAAAGAATGAACAAGAAT
TATTGGAATTAGATAAATGGGCAAGTTTGTGGAATTGGTTTAACATAACAAATTGGCTGTGGTATATAAA
ATTATTCATAATGATAGTAGGAGGCTTGGTAGGTTTAAGAATAGTTTTTGCTGTACTTTCTATAGTGAAT
AGAGTTAGGCAGGGATATTCACCATTATCGTTTCAGACCCACCTCCCAACCCCGAGGGGACCCGACAGGC
CCGAAGGAATAGAAGAAGAAGGTGGAGAGAGAGACAGAGACAGATCCATTCGATTAGTGAACGGATCTCG
ACGGTATCGATCACGAGACTAGCCTCGAGCGGCCGCAATATTTGCATGTCGCTATGTGTTCTGGGAAATC
ACCATAAACGTGAAATCCCTATCAGTGATAGAGACTTATAAGTTCCCTATCAGTGATAGAGACACCGGAG
AATCGTCGTATGCAGTGAACTGCAGTTCACTGCATACGACGATTCTTTTTTGAATTCTCGACCTCGAGAC
AAATGGCAGTATTCATCCACAATTTTAAAAGAAAAGGGGGGATTGGGGGGTACAGTGCAGGGGAAAGAAT
AGTAGACATAATAGCAACAGACATACAAACTAAAGAATTACAAAAACAAATTACAAAAATTCAAAATTTT
CGGGTTTATTACAGGGACAGCAGAGATCCACTTTGGCCGCGGCTCGAGGGGGTTGGGGTTGCGCCTTTTC
CAAGGCAGCCCTGGGTTTGCGCAGGGACGCGGCTGCTCTGGGCGTGGTTCCGGGAAACGCAGCGGCGCCG
ACCCTGGGTCTCGCACATTCTTCACGTCCGTTCGCAGCGTCACCCGGATCTTCGCCGCTACCCTTGTGGG
CCCCCCGGCGACGCTTCCTGCTCCGCCCCTAAGTCGGGAAGGTTCCTTGCGGTTCGCGGCGTGCCGGACG
TGACAAACGGAAGCCGCACGTCTCACTAGTACCCTCGCAGACGGACAGCGCCAGGGAGCAATGGCAGCGC
GCCGACCGCGATGGGCTGTGGCCAATAGCGGCTGCTCAGCAGGGCGCGCCGAGAGCAGCGGCCGGGAAGG
GGCGGTGCGGGAGGCGGGGTGTGGGGCGGTAGTGTGGGCCCTGTTCCTGCCCGCGCGGTGTTCCGCATTC
TGCAAGCCTCCGGAGCGCACGTCGGCAGTCGGCTCCCTCGTTGACCGAATCACCGACCTCTCTCCCCAGG
GGGATCTGTGAGTTTGGGGACCCTTGATTGTTCTTTCTTTTTCGCTATTGTAAAATTCATGTTATATGGA
GGGGGCAAAGTTTTCAGGGTGTTGTTTAGAATGGGAAGATGTCCCTTGTATCACCATGGACCCTCATGAT
AATTTTGTTTCTTTCACTTTCTACTCTGTTGACAACCATTGTCTCCTCTTATTTTCTTTTCATTTTCTGT
AACTTTTTCGTTAAACTTTAGCTTGCATTTGTAACGAATTTTTAAATTCACTTTTGTTTATTTGTCAGAT
TGTAAGTACTTTCTCTAATCACTTTTTTTTCAAGGCAATCAGGGTATATTATATTGTACTTCAGCACAGT
TTTAGAGAACAATTGTTATAATTAAATGATAAGGTAGAATATTTCTGCATATAAATTCTGGCTGGCGTGG
AAATATTCTTATTGGTAGAAACAACTACATCCTGGTCATCATCCTGCCTTTCTCTTTATGGTTACAATGA
TATACACTGTTTGAGATGAGGATAAAATACTCTGAGTCCAAACCGGGCCCCTCTGCTAACCATGTTCATG
CCTTCTTCTTTTTCCTACAGCTCCTGGGCAACGTGCTGGTTATTGTGCTGTCTCATCATTTTGGCAAAGA
ATTGTAATACGACTCACTATAGGGCGAATTGATATGTCTAGATTAGATAAAAGTAAAGTGATTAACAGCG
CATTAGAGCTGCTTAATGAGGTCGGAATCGAAGGTTTAACAACCCGTAAACTCGCCCAGAAGCTAGGTGT
AGAGCAGCCTACATTGTATTGGCATGTAAAAAATAAGCGGGCTTTGCTCGACGCCTTAGCCATTGAGATG
TTAGATAGGCACCATACTCACTTTTGCCCTTTAGAAGGGGAAAGCTGGCAAGATTTTTTACGTAATAACG
CTAAAAGTTTTAGATGTGCTTTACTAAGTCATCGCGATGGAGCAAAAGTACATTTAGGTACACGGCCTAC
AGAAAAACAGTATGAAACTCTCGAAAATCAATTAGCCTTTTTATGCCAACAAGGTTTTTCACTAGAGAAT
GCATTATATGCACTCAGCGCTGTGGGGCATTTTACTTTAGGTTGCGTATTGGAAGATCAAGAGCATCAAG
TCGCTAAAGAAGAAAGGGAAA
